>Addgene plasmid #177410 | Venus-BclXL-ActA-pEGFP-C1 | depositor full sequence | sequence record 344056 | Full Sequence
TAGTTATTAATAGTAATCAATTACGGGGTCATTAGTTCATAGCCCATATATGGAGTTCCGCGTTACATAA
CTTACGGTAAATGGCCCGCCTGGCTGACCGCCCAACGACCCCCGCCCATTGACGTCAATAATGACGTATG
TTCCCATAGTAACGCCAATAGGGACTTTCCATTGACGTCAATGGGTGGAGTATTTACGGTAAACTGCCCA
CTTGGCAGTACATCAAGTGTATCATATGCCAAGTACGCCCCCTATTGACGTCAATGACGGTAAATGGCCC
GCCTGGCATTATGCCCAGTACATGACCTTATGGGACTTTCCTACTTGGCAGTACATCTACGTATTAGTCA
TCGCTATTACCATGGTGATGCGGTTTTGGCAGTACATCAATGGGCGTGGATAGCGGTTTGACTCACGGGG
ATTTCCAAGTCTCCACCCCATTGACGTCAATGGGAGTTTGTTTTGGCACCAAAATCAACGGGACTTTCCA
AAATGTCGTAACAACTCCGCCCCATTGACGCAAATGGGCGGTAGGCGTGTACGGTGGGAGGTCTATATAA
GCAGAGCTGGTTTAGTGAACCGTCAGATCCGCTAGCGCTACCGGTCGCCACCATGGTGAGCAAGGGCGAG
GAGCTGTTCACCGGGGTGGTGCCCATCCTGGTCGAGCTGGACGGCGACGTAAACGGCCACAAGTTCAGCG
TGTCCGGCGAGGGCGAGGGCGATGCCACCTACGGCAAGCTGACCCTGAAGCTGATCTGCACCACCGGCAA
GCTGCCCGTGCCCTGGCCCACCCTCGTGACCACCCTGGGCTACGGCCTGCAGTGCTTCGCCCGCTACCCC
GACCACATGAAGCAGCACGACTTCTTCAAGTCCGCCATGCCCGAAGGCTACGTCCAGGAGCGCACCATCT
TCTTCAAGGACGACGGCAACTACAAGACCCGCGCCGAGGTGAAGTTCGAGGGCGACACCCTGGTGAACCG
CATCGAGCTGAAGGGCATCGACTTCAAGGAGGACGGCAACATCCTGGGGCACAAGCTGGAGTACAACTAC
AACAGCCACAACGTCTATATCACCGCCGACAAGCAGAAGAACGGCATCAAGGCCAACTTCAAGATCCGCC
ACAACATCGAGGACGGCGGCGTGCAGCTCGCCGACCACTACCAGCAGAACACCCCCATCGGCGACGGCCC
CGTGCTGCTGCCCGACAACCACTACCTGAGCTACCAGTCCGCCCTGAGCAAAGACCCCAACGAGAAGCGC
GATCACATGGTCCTGCTGGAACGCGTGACCGCCGCCGGGATCACTCTCGGCATGGACGAGCTGTACAAGT
CCGGACTCAGATCTCGAGAAATGAGCCAAAGCAACCGGGAGCTGGTGGTTGACTTTCTCTCCTACAAGCT
TTCCCAGAAAGGATACAGCTGGAGTCAGTTTAGTGATGTGGAAGAGAACAGGACTGAGGCCCCAGAAGGG
ACTGAATCGGAGATGGAGACCCCCAGTGCCATCAATGGCAACCCATCCTGGCACCTGGCAGACAGCCCCG
CGGTGAATGGAGCCACTGGCCACAGCAGCAGTTTGGATGCCCGGGAGGTGATCCCCATGGCAGCAGTAAA
GCAAGCGCTGAGGGAGGCAGGCGACGAGTTTGAACTGCGGTACCGGCGGGCATTCAGTGACCTGACATCC
CAGCTCCACATCACCCCAGGGACAGCATATCAGAGCTTTGAACAGGTAGTGAATGAACTCTTCCGGGATG
GGGTAAACTGGGGTCGCATTGTGGCCTTTTTCTCCTTCGGCGGGGCACTGTGCGTGGAAAGCGTAGACAA
GGAGATGCAGGTATTGGTGAGTCGGATCGCAGCTTGGATGGCCACTTACCTGAATGACCACCTAGAGCCT
TGGATCCAGGAGAACGGCGGCTGGGATACTTTTGTGGAACTCTATGGGAACAATGCAGCAGCCGAGAGCC
GAAAGGGCCAGGAACGCTTCCTTAAGCTGATTCTCGCCATGCTGGCAATTGGGGTGTTCTCCCTCGGCGC
CTTCATTAAGATCATTCAGCTCCGGAAGAACAATTGATCTAGAGGGCCCTATTCTATAGTGTCACCTAAA
TGCTAGAGCTCGCTGATCAGCCTCGACTGTGCCTTCTAGTTGCCAGCCATCTGTTGTTTGCCCCTCCCCC
GTGCCTTCCTTGACCCTGGAAGGTGCCACTCCCACTGTCCTTTCCTAATAAAATGAGGAAATTGCATCGC
ATTGTCTGAGTAGGTGTCATTCTATTCTGGGGGGTGGGGTGGGGCAGGACAGCAAGGGGGAGGATTGGGA
AGACAATAGCAGGCATGCTGGGGATGCGGTGGGCTCTATGGCTTCTGAGGCGGAAAGAACCAGCTGGGGC
TCGAGGGGGGATCCCC
[124 nt withheld, positions 2397-2520]
C
[91 nt withheld, positions 2522-2612]
A
[49 nt withheld, positions 2614-2662]
CCTTTGACGTTGGAGTCCACGTTCTTT
[37 nt withheld, positions 2690-2726]
ACCCTATCTCGGTCTATTCTTTTGATTTATAAGGGATTTTGCCGATTTCGGCCTATTGGTTAAAAAATGA
GCTGATTTAACAAAAATTTAACGCGAATTTTAACAAAATATTAACGCTTACAATTTAAATATTTGCTTAT
ACAATCT
[37 nt withheld, positions 2874-2910]
GGGTACCGAGCTCGAATTCTGTGGAATGTGTGTCAGTTAGGGTGTGGAAAGTCCCCAGGCTCCCCAGCAG
GCAGAAGTATGCAAAGCATGCATCTCAATTAGTCAGCAACCAGGTGTGGAAAGTCCCCAGGCTCCCCAGC
AGGCAGAAGTATGCAAAGCATGCATCTCAATTAGTCAGCAACCATAGTCCCGCCCCTAACTCCGCCCATC
CCGCCCCTAACTCCGCCCAGTTCCGCCCATTCTCCGCCCCATGGCTGACTAATTTTTTTTATTTATGCAG
AGGCCGAGGCCGCCTCGGCCTCTGAGCTATTCCAGAAGTAGTGAGGAGGCTTTTTTGGAGGCCTAGGCTT
TTGCAAAAAGCTCCCGGGAGCTTGGATAACTTGTTTATTGCAGCTTATAATGGTTACAAATAAAGCAATA
GCATCACAAATTTCACAAATAAAGCATTTTTTTCACTGCATTCTAGTTGTGGTTTGTCCAAACTCATCAA
TGTATCTTAACGCGTAAATTGTAAGCGTTAATATTTTGTTAAAATTCGCGTTAAATTTTTGTTAAATCAG
CTCATTTTTTAACCAATAGGCCGAAATCGGCAAAATCCCTTATAAATCAAAAGAATAGACCGAGATAGGG
T
[37 nt withheld, positions 3542-3578]
AAAGAACGTGGACTCCAACGTCAAAGG
[49 nt withheld, positions 3606-3654]
T
[91 nt withheld, positions 3656-3746]
G
[124 nt withheld, positions 3748-3871]
CAGGTGGCACTTTTCGGGGAAATGTGCGCGGAACCCCTATTTGTTTATTTTTCTAAATACATTCAAATAT
GTATCCGCTCATGAGACAATAACCCTGATAAATGCTTCAATAATATTGAAAAAGGAAGAGTCCTGAGGCG
GAAAGAACCAGCTGTGGAATGTGTGTCAGTTAGGGTGTGGAAAGTCCCCAGGCTCCCCAGCAGGCAGAAG
TATGCAAAGCATGCATCTCAATTAGTCAGCAACCAGGTGTGGAAAGTCCCCAGGCTCCCCAGCAGGCAGA
AGTATGCAAAGCATGCATCTCAATTAGTCAGCAACCATAGTCCCGCCCCTAACTCCGCCCATCCCGCCCC
TAACTCCGCCCAGTTCCGCCCATTCTCCGCCCCATGGCTGACTAATTTTTTTTATTTATGCAGAGGCCGA
GGCCGCCTCGGCCTCTGAGCTATTCCAGAAGTAGTGAGGAGGCTTTTTTGGAGGCCTAGGCTTTTGCAAA
GATCGATCAAGAGACAGGATGAGGATCGTTTCGCATGATTGAACAAGATGGATTGCACGCAGGTTCTCCG
GCCGCTTGGGTGGAGAGGCTATTCGGCTATGACTGGGCACAACAGACAATCGGCTGCTCTGATGCCGCCG
TGTTCCGGCTGTCAGCGCAGGGGCGCCCGGTTCTTTTTGTCAAGACCGACCTGTCCGGTGCCCTGAATGA
ACTGCAAGACGAGGCAGCGCGGCTATCGTGGCTGGCCACGACGGGCGTTCCTTGCGCAGCTGTGCTCGAC
GTTGTCACTGAAGCGGGAAGGGACTGGCTGCTATTGGGCGAAGTGCCGGGGCAGGATCTCCTGTCATCTC
ACCTTGCTCCTGCCGAGAAAGTATCCATCATGGCTGATGCAATGCGGCGGCTGCATACGCTTGATCCGGC
TACCTGCCCATTCGACCACCAAGCGAAACATCGCATCGAGCGAGCACGTACTCGGATGGAAGCCGGTCTT
GTCGATCAGGATGATCTGGACGAAGAGCATCAGGGGCTCGCGCCAGCCGAACTGTTCGCCAGGCTCAAGG
CGAGCATGCCCGACGGCGAGGATCTCGTCGTGACCCATGGCGATGCCTGCTTGCCGAATATCATGGTGGA
AAATGGCCGCTTTTCTGGATTCATCGACTGTGGCCGGCTGGGTGTGGCGGACCGCTATCAGGACATAGCG
TTGGCTACCCGTGATATTGCTGAAGAGCTTGGCGGCGAATGGGCTGACCGCTTCCTCGTGCTTTACGGTA
TCGCCGCTCCCGATTCGCAGCGCATCGCCTTCTATCGCCTTCTTGACGAGTTCTTCTGAGCGGGACTCTG
GGGTTCGAAATGACCGACCAAGCGACGCCCAACCTGCCATCACGAGATTTCGATTCCACCGCCGCCTTCT
ATGAAAGGTTGGGCTTCGGAATCGTTTTCCGGGACGCCGGCTGGATGATCCTCCAGCGCGGGGATCTCAT
GCTGGAGTTCTTCGCCCACCCTAGGGGGAGGCTAACTGAAACACGGAAGGAGACAATACCGGAAGGAACC
CGCGCTATGACGGCAATAAAAAGACAGAATAAAACGCACGGTGTTGGGTCGTTTGTTCATAAACGCGGGG
TTCGGTCCCAGGGCTGGCACTCTGTCGATACCCCACCGAGACCCCATTGGGGCCAATACGCCCGCGTTTC
TTCCTTTTCCCCACCCCACCCCCCAAGTTCGGGTGAAGGCCCAGGGCTCGCAGCCAACGTCGGGGCGGCA
GGCCCTGCCATAGCCTCAGGTTACTCATATATACTTTAGATTGATTTAAAACTTCATTTTTAATTTAAAA
GGATCTAGGTGAAGATCCTTTTTGATAATCTCATGACCAAAATCCCTTAACGTGAGTTTTCGTTCCACTG
AGCGTCAGACCCCGTAGAAAAGATCAAAGGATCTTCTTGAGATCCTTTTTTTCTGCGCGTAATCTGCTGC
TTGCAAACAAAAAAACCACCGCTACCAGCGGTGGTTTGTTTGCCGGATCAAGAGCTACCAACTCTTTTTC
CGAAGGTAACTGGCTTCAGCAGAGCGCAGATACCAAATACTGTCCTTCTAGTGTAGCCGTAGTTAGGCCA
CCACTTCAAGAACTCTGTAGCACCGCCTACATACCTCGCTCTGCTAATCCTGTTACCAGTGGCTGCTGCC
AGTGGCGATAAGTCGTGTCTTACCGGGTTGGACTCAAGACGATAGTTACCGGATAAGGCGCAGCGGTCGG
GCTGAACGGGGGGTTCGTGCACACAGCCCAGCTTGGAGCGAACGACCTACACCGAACTGAGATACCTACA
GCGTGAGCTATGAGAAAGCGCCACGCTTCCCGAAGGGAGAAAGGCGGACAGGTATCCGGTAAGCGGCAGG
GTCGGAACAGGAGAGCGCACGAGGGAGCTTCCAGGGGGAAACGCCTGGTATCTTTATAGTCCTGTCGGGT
TTCGCCACCTCTGACTTGAGCGTCGATTTTTGTGATGCTCGTCAGGGGGGCGGAGCCTATGGAAAAACGC
CAGCAACGCGGCCTTTTTACGGTTCCTGGCCTTTTGCTGGCCTTTTGCTCACATGTTCTTTCCTGCGTTA
TCCCCTGATTCTGTGGATAACCGTATTACCGCCATGCAT
Features (pLannotate 1.2.2; 20 found; start..end, strand, type, name):
     61..364     +  enhancer       CMV enhancer: human cytomegalovirus immediate early enhancer
    365..568     +  promoter       CMV promoter: human cytomegalovirus (CMV) immediate early promoter
    613..1329    +  CDS            Venus: Venus is a basic (constitutively fluorescent) yellow fluorescent protein published in 2002, derived from Aequorea victoria. It is reported to be a rapidly-maturing weak dimer with moderate acid sensitivity.
   1330..1348    +  misc_feature   MCS (fragment): multiple cloning site
   1351..2031    +  CDS            BCL2L1: B2CL1_HUMAN - Also known as BCL2L, BCLX. Experimental evidence at protein level: Swiss-Prot protein existence level 1. Isoform Bcl-X(S) promotes apoptosis. From Homo sapiens (Human).
   2083..2101    -  promoter       SP6 promoter: promoter for bacteriophage SP6 RNA polymerase
   2127..2351    +  polyA_signal   bGH poly(A) signal: bovine growth hormone polyadenylation signal
   2355..2376    +  promoter       SV40 promoter (fragment): SV40 enhancer and early promoter
   2397..2825    +  rep_origin     f1 ori (sequence partly withheld): f1 bacteriophage origin of replication; arrow indicates direction of (+) strand synthesis
   2911..2929    -  misc_feature   MCS (fragment): pUC18/19 multiple cloning site
   2938..3267    +  promoter       SV40 promoter: SV40 enhancer and early promoter
   3288..3409    +  polyA_signal   SV40 poly(A) signal: SV40 polyadenylation signal
   3443..3871    -  rep_origin     f1 ori (sequence partly withheld): f1 bacteriophage origin of replication; arrow indicates direction of (+) strand synthesis
   3898..4002    +  promoter       AmpR promoter: bla
   4004..4361    +  promoter       SV40 promoter: SV40 enhancer and early promoter
   4396..5190    +  CDS            NeoR/KanR: aminoglycoside phosphotransferase from Tn5; aph(3')-II (or nptII); confers resistance to neomycin, kanamycin, and G418 (Geneticin®)
   5211..5363    +  CDS            ble (fragment): BLE_KLEPN - Experimental evidence at protein level: Swiss-Prot protein existence level 1. Binding protein with a strong affinity to the bleomycin family of antibiotics. Binds to CL990; an antimitotic-antibiotic compound. From Klebsiella pneumoniae.
   5422..5469    +  polyA_signal   HSV TK poly(A) signal: herpes simplex virus thymidine kinase polyadenylation signal (Cole and Stacy, 1985)
   5560..5576    -  polyA_signal   bGH poly(A) signal (fragment): bovine growth hormone polyadenylation signal
   5798..6386    +  rep_origin     ori: high-copy-number ColE1/pMB1/pBR322/pUC origin of replication
