>Addgene plasmid #177410 | Venus-BclXL-ActA-pEGFP-C1 | addgene full sequence | sequence record 348171 | Addgene NGS Result
TAGTTATTAATAGTAATCAATTACGGGGTCATTAGTTCATAGCCCATATATGGAGTTCCGCGTTACATAA
CTTACGGTAAATGGCCCGCCTGGCTGACCGCCCAACGACCCCCGCCCATTGACGTCAATAATGACGTATG
TTCCCATAGTAACGCCAATAGGGACTTTCCATTGACGTCAATGGGTGGAGTATTTACGGTAAACTGCCCA
CTTGGCAGTACATCAAGTGTATCATATGCCAAGTACGCCCCCTATTGACGTCAATGACGGTAAATGGCCC
GCCTGGCATTATGCCCAGTACATGACCTTATGGGACTTTCCTACTTGGCAGTACATCTACGTATTAGTCA
TCGCTATTACCATGGTGATGCGGTTTTGGCAGTACATCAATGGGCGTGGATAGCGGTTTGACTCACGGGG
ATTTCCAAGTCTCCACCCCATTGACGTCAATGGGAGTTTGTTTTGGCACCAAAATCAACGGGACTTTCCA
AAATGTCGTAACAACTCCGCCCCATTGACGCAAATGGGCGGTAGGCGTGTACGGTGGGAGGTCTATATAA
GCAGAGCTGGTTTAGTGAACCGTCAGATCCGCTAGCGCTACCGGTCGCCACCATGGTGAGCAAGGGCGAG
GAGCTGTTCACCGGGGTGGTGCCCATCCTGGTCGAGCTGGACGGCGACGTAAACGGCCACAAGTTCAGCG
TGTCCGGCGAGGGCGAGGGCGATGCCACCTACGGCAAGCTGACCCTGAAGCTGATCTGCACCACCGGCAA
GCTGCCCGTGCCCTGGCCCACCCTCGTGACCACCCTGGGCTACGGCCTGCAGTGCTTCGCCCGCTACCCC
GACCACATGAAGCAGCACGACTTCTTCAAGTCCGCCATGCCCGAAGGCTACGTCCAGGAGCGCACCATCT
TCTTCAAGGACGACGGCAACTACAAGACCCGCGCCGAGGTGAAGTTCGAGGGCGACACCCTGGTGAACCG
CATCGAGCTGAAGGGCATCGACTTCAAGGAGGACGGCAACATCCTGGGGCACAAGCTGGAGTACAACTAC
AACAGCCACAACGTCTATATCACCGCCGACAAGCAGAAGAACGGCATCAAGGCCAACTTCAAGATCCGCC
ACAACATCGAGGACGGCGGCGTGCAGCTCGCCGACCACTACCAGCAGAACACCCCCATCGGCGACGGCCC
CGTGCTGCTGCCCGACAACCACTACCTGAGCTACCAGTCCGCCCTGAGCAAAGACCCCAACGAGAAGCGC
GATCACATGGTCCTGCTGGAACGCGTGACCGCCGCCGGGATCACTCTCGGCATGGACGAGCTGTACAAGT
CCGGACTCAGATCTCGAGAAATGAGCCAAAGCAACCGGGAGCTGGTGGTTGACTTTCTCTCCTACAAGCT
TTCCCAGAAAGGATACAGCTGGAGTCAGTTTAGTGATGTGGAAGAGAACAGGACTGAGGCCCCAGAAGGG
ACTGAATCGGAGATGGAGACCCCCAGTGCCATCAATGGCAACCCATCCTGGCACCTGGCAGACAGCCCCG
CGGTGAATGGAGCCACTGGCCACAGCAGCAGTTTGGATGCCCGGGAGGTGATCCCCATGGCAGCAGTAAA
GCAAGCGCTGAGGGAGGCAGGCGACGAGTTTGAACTGCGGTACCGGCGGGCATTCAGTGACCTGACATCC
CAGCTCCACATCACCCCAGGGACAGCATATCAGAGCTTTGAACAGGTAGTGAATGAACTCTTCCGGGATG
GGGTAAACTGGGGTCGCATTGTGGCCTTTTTCTCCTTCGGCGGGGCACTGTGCGTGGAAAGCGTAGACAA
GGAGATGCAGGTATTGGTGAGTCGGATCGCAGCTTGGATGGCCACTTACCTGAATGACCACCTAGAGCCT
TGGATCCAGGAGAACGGCGGCTGGGATACTTTTGTGGAACTCTATGGGAACAATGCAGCAGCCGAGAGCC
GAAAGGGCCAGGAACGCTTCCTTAAGCTGATTCTCGCCATGCTGGCAATTGGGGTGTTCTCCCTCGGCGC
CTTCATTAAGATCATTCAGCTCCGGAAGAACAATTGATCTAGAGGGCCCTATTCTATAGTGTCACCTAAA
TGCTAGAGCTCGCTGATCAGCCTCGACTGTGCCTTCTAGTTGCCAGCCATCTGTTGTTTGCCCCTCCCCC
GTGCCTTCCTTGACCCTGGAAGGTGCCACTCCCACTGTCCTTTCCTAATAAAATGAGGAAATTGCATCGC
ATTGTCTGAGTAGGTGTCATTCTATTCTGGGGGGTGGGGTGGGGCAGGACAGCAAGGGGGAGGATTGGGA
AGACAATAGCAGGCATGCTGGGGATGCGGTGGGCTCTATGGCTTCTGAGGCGGAAAGAACCAGCTGGGGC
TCGAGGGGGGATCCCC
[124 nt withheld, positions 2397-2520]
C
[91 nt withheld, positions 2522-2612]
A
[49 nt withheld, positions 2614-2662]
CCTTTGACGTTGGAGTCCACGTTCTTT
[37 nt withheld, positions 2690-2726]
ACCCTATCTCGGTCTATTCTTTTGATTTATAAGGGATTTTGCCGATTTCGGCCTATTGGTTAAAAAATGA
GCTGATTTAACAAAAATTTAACGCGAATTTTAACAAAATATTAACGCTTACAATTTAAATATTTGCTTAT
ACAATCT
[37 nt withheld, positions 2874-2910]
GGGTACCGAGCTCGAATTCTGTGGAATGTGTGTCAGTTAGGGTGTGGAAAGTCCCCAGGCTCCCCAGCAG
GCAGAAGTATGCAAAGCATGCATCTCAATTAGTCAGCAACCAGGTGTGGAAAGTCCCCAGGCTCCCCAGC
AGGCAGAAGTATGCAAAGCATGCATCTCAATTAGTCAGCAACCATAGTCCCGCCCCTAACTCCGCCCATC
CCGCCCCTAACTCCGCCCAGTTCCGCCCATTCTCCGCCCCATGGCTGACTAATTTTTTTTATTTATGCAG
AGGCCGAGGCCGCCTCGGCCTCTGAGCTATTCCAGAAGTAGTGAGGAGGCTTTTTTGGAGGCCTAGGCTT
TTGCAAAAAGCTCCCGGGAGCTTGGATAACTTGTTTATTGCAGCTTATAATGGTTACAAATAAAGCAATA
GCATCACAAATTTCACAAATAAAGCATTTTTTTCACTGCATTCTAGTTGTGGTTTGTCCAAACTCATCAA
TGTATCTTAACGCGTAAATTGTAAGCGTTAATATTTTGTTAAAATTCGCGTTAAATTTTTGTTAAATCAG
CTCATTTTTTAACCAATAGGCCGAAATCGGCAAAATCCCTTATAAATCAAAAGAATAGACCGAGATAGGG
T
[37 nt withheld, positions 3542-3578]
AAAGAACGTGGACTCCAACGTCAAAGG
[49 nt withheld, positions 3606-3654]
T
[91 nt withheld, positions 3656-3746]
G
[124 nt withheld, positions 3748-3871]
CAGGTGGCACTTTTCGGGGAAATGTGCGCGGAACCCCTATTTGTTTATTTTTCTAAATACATTCAAATAT
GTATCCGCTCATGAGACAATAACCCTGATAAATGCTTCAATAATATTGAAAAAGGAAGAGTCCTGAGGCG
GAAAGAACCAGCTGTGGAATGTGTGTCAGTTAGGGTGTGGAAAGTCCCCAGGCTCCCCAGCAGGCAGAAG
TATGCAAAGCATGCATCTCAATTAGTCAGCAACCAGGTGTGGAAAGTCCCCAGGCTCCCCAGCAGGCAGA
AGTATGCAAAGCATGCATCTCAATTAGTCAGCAACCATAGTCCCGCCCCTAACTCCGCCCATCCCGCCCC
TAACTCCGCCCAGTTCCGCCCATTCTCCGCCCCATGGCTGACTAATTTTTTTTATTTATGCAGAGGCCGA
GGCCGCCTCGGCCTCTGAGCTATTCCAGAAGTAGTGAGGAGGCTTTTTTGGAGGCCTAGGCTTTTGCAAA
GATCGATCAAGAGACAGGATGAGGATCGTTTCGCATGATTGAACAAGATGGATTGCACGCAGGTTCTCCG
GCCGCTTGGGTGGAGAGGCTATTCGGCTATGACTGGGCACAACAGACAATCGGCTGCTCTGATGCCGCCG
TGTTCCGGCTGTCAGCGCAGGGGCGCCCGGTTCTTTTTGTCAAGACCGACCTGTCCGGTGCCCTGAATGA
ACTGCAAGACGAGGCAGCGCGGCTATCGTGGCTGGCCACGACGGGCGTTCCTTGCGCAGCTGTGCTCGAC
GTTGTCACTGAAGCGGGAAGGGACTGGCTGCTATTGGGCGAAGTGCCGGGGCAGGATCTCCTGTCATCTC
ACCTTGCTCCTGCCGAGAAAGTATCCATCATGGCTGATGCAATGCGGCGGCTGCATACGCTTGATCCGGC
TACCTGCCCATTCGACCACCAAGCGAAACATCGCATCGAGCGAGCACGTACTCGGATGGAAGCCGGTCTT
GTCGATCAGGATGATCTGGACGAAGAGCATCAGGGGCTCGCGCCAGCCGAACTGTTCGCCAGGCTCAAGG
CGAGCATGCCCGACGGCGAGGATCTCGTCGTGACCCATGGCGATGCCTGCTTGCCGAATATCATGGTGGA
AAATGGCCGCTTTTCTGGATTCATCGACTGTGGCCGGCTGGGTGTGGCGGACCGCTATCAGGACATAGCG
TTGGCTACCCGTGATATTGCTGAAGAGCTTGGCGGCGAATGGGCTGACCGCTTCCTCGTGCTTTACGGTA
TCGCCGCTCCCGATTCGCAGCGCATCGCCTTCTATCGCCTTCTTGACGAGTTCTTCTGAGCGGGACTCTG
GGGTTCGAAATGACCGACCAAGCGACGCCCAACCTGCCATCACGAGATTTCGATTCCACCGCCGCCTTCT
ATGAAAGGTTGGGCTTCGGAATCGTTTTCCGGGACGCCGGCTGGATGATCCTCCAGCGCGGGGATCTCAT
GCTGGAGTTCTTCGCCCACCCTAGGGGGAGGCTAACTGAAACACGGAAGGAGACAATACCGGAAGGAACC
CGCGCTATGACGGCAATAAAAAGACAGAATAAAACGCACGGTGTTGGGTCGTTTGTTCATAAACGCGGGG
TTCGGTCCCAGGGCTGGCACTCTGTCGATACCCCACCGAGACCCCATTGGGGCCAATACGCCCGCGTTTC
TTCCTTTTCCCCACCCCACCCCCCAAGTTCGGGTGAAGGCCCAGGGCTCGCAGCCAACGTCGGGGCGGCA
GGCCCTGCCATAGCCTCAGGTTACTCATATATACTTTAGATTGATTTAAAACTTCATTTTTAATTTAAAA
GGATCTAGGTGAAGATCCTTTTTGATAATCTCATGACCAAAATCCCTTAACGTGAGTTTTCGTTCCACTG
AGCGTCAGACCCCGTAGAAAAGATCAAAGGATCTTCTTGAGATCCTTTTTTTCTGCGCGTAATCTGCTGC
TTGCAAACAAAAAAACCACCGCTACCAGCGGTGGTTTGTTTGCCGGATCAAGAGCTACCAACTCTTTTTC
CGAAGGTAACTGGCTTCAGCAGAGCGCAGATACCAAATACTGTTCTTCTAGTGTAGCCGTAGTTAGGCCA
CCACTTCAAGAACTCTGTAGCACCGCCTACATACCTCGCTCTGCTAATCCTGTTACCAGTGGCTGCTGCC
AGTGGCGATAAGTCGTGTCTTACCGGGTTGGACTCAAGACGATAGTTACCGGATAAGGCGCAGCGGTCGG
GCTGAACGGGGGGTTCGTGCACACAGCCCAGCTTGGAGCGAACGACCTACACCGAACTGAGATACCTACA
GCGTGAGCTATGAGAAAGCGCCACGCTTCCCGAAGGGAGAAAGGCGGACAGGTATCCGGTAAGCGGCAGG
GTCGGAACAGGAGAGCGCACGAGGGAGCTTCCAGGGGGAAACGCCTGGTATCTTTATAGTCCTGTCGGGT
TTCGCCACCTCTGACTTGAGCGTCGATTTTTGTGATGCTCGTCAGGGGGGCGGAGCCTATGGAAAAACGC
CAGCAACGCGGCCTTTTTACGGTTCCTGGCCTTTTGCTGGCCTTTTGCTCACATGTTCTTTCCTGCGTTA
TCCCCTGATTCTGTGGATAACCGTATTACCGCCATGCAT
Features (pLannotate 1.2.2; 20 found; start..end, strand, type, name):
     61..364     +  enhancer       CMV enhancer: human cytomegalovirus immediate early enhancer
    365..568     +  promoter       CMV promoter: human cytomegalovirus (CMV) immediate early promoter
    613..1329    +  CDS            Venus: Venus is a basic (constitutively fluorescent) yellow fluorescent protein published in 2002, derived from Aequorea victoria. It is reported to be a rapidly-maturing weak dimer with moderate acid sensitivity.
   1330..1348    +  misc_feature   MCS (fragment): multiple cloning site
   1351..2031    +  CDS            BCL2L1: B2CL1_HUMAN - Also known as BCL2L, BCLX. Experimental evidence at protein level: Swiss-Prot protein existence level 1. Isoform Bcl-X(S) promotes apoptosis. From Homo sapiens (Human).
   2083..2101    -  promoter       SP6 promoter: promoter for bacteriophage SP6 RNA polymerase
   2127..2351    +  polyA_signal   bGH poly(A) signal: bovine growth hormone polyadenylation signal
   2355..2376    +  promoter       SV40 promoter (fragment): SV40 enhancer and early promoter
   2397..2825    +  rep_origin     f1 ori (sequence partly withheld): f1 bacteriophage origin of replication; arrow indicates direction of (+) strand synthesis
   2911..2929    -  misc_feature   MCS (fragment): pUC18/19 multiple cloning site
   2938..3267    +  promoter       SV40 promoter: SV40 enhancer and early promoter
   3288..3409    +  polyA_signal   SV40 poly(A) signal: SV40 polyadenylation signal
   3443..3871    -  rep_origin     f1 ori (sequence partly withheld): f1 bacteriophage origin of replication; arrow indicates direction of (+) strand synthesis
   3898..4002    +  promoter       AmpR promoter: bla
   4004..4361    +  promoter       SV40 promoter: SV40 enhancer and early promoter
   4396..5190    +  CDS            NeoR/KanR: aminoglycoside phosphotransferase from Tn5; aph(3')-II (or nptII); confers resistance to neomycin, kanamycin, and G418 (Geneticin®)
   5211..5363    +  CDS            ble (fragment): BLE_KLEPN - Experimental evidence at protein level: Swiss-Prot protein existence level 1. Binding protein with a strong affinity to the bleomycin family of antibiotics. Binds to CL990; an antimitotic-antibiotic compound. From Klebsiella pneumoniae.
   5422..5469    +  polyA_signal   HSV TK poly(A) signal: herpes simplex virus thymidine kinase polyadenylation signal (Cole and Stacy, 1985)
   5560..5576    -  polyA_signal   bGH poly(A) signal (fragment): bovine growth hormone polyadenylation signal
   5798..6386    +  rep_origin     ori: high-copy-number ColE1/pMB1/pBR322/pUC origin of replication
