[The description below was written by a language model from this plasmid's Addgene catalogue record and pLannotate feature annotations shown in this document.]
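Description:
Venus-BclXL-ActA-pEGFP-C1 is a mammalian expression plasmid of about 6.5 kb built on the pEGFP-C1 backbone, in which the yellow fluorescent protein Venus occupies the position normally held by the fluorescent protein of that vector. It is propagated in E. coli as a high-copy plasmid through a ColE1/pUC-type origin. A single NeoR/KanR (Tn5 aminoglycoside phosphotransferase) cassette, preceded by both a bacterial promoter and the SV40 early promoter and ending in the HSV TK polyadenylation signal, provides kanamycin resistance in bacteria and G418 selection in mammalian cells.

The payload is driven by the CMV immediate early enhancer and promoter and encodes Venus fused through a short flexible seven-residue linker, derived from residual multiple cloning site sequence, to the N-terminus of a human Bcl-XL chimera. In this chimera the native C-terminal membrane binding region of Bcl-XL is replaced by the ActA tail sequence, which directs the protein to mitochondria. The ActA segment is not separately annotated in the feature table, which marks only the BCL2L1 portion. According to the depositor, the Venus carries an F224R substitution to make it monomeric.

Downstream of the stop codon the depositor notes a roughly 1 kb unintended insertion made of duplicated backbone and remnants of another vector. This matches the annotated SP6 promoter, bGH poly(A) signal, second f1 origin and extra SV40 promoter copies that precede the SV40 poly(A) signal. Expression of the fusion in BMK and MCF-7 cells was reported to be unaffected by the insertion. The plasmid is intended for transfection to express a fluorescently labelled, mitochondria-restricted form of this Bcl-2 family protein.
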