Addgene plasmid #177410: Venus-BclXL-ActA-pEGFP-C1
Purpose: To express Venus fused to the N-terminus of the Bcl-2 family chimera protein, Bcl-XL-ActA: Bcl-XL with its membrane binding region swapped for ActA (mitochondrial targeting sequence).
Depositing lab: David Andrews. Depositing organization: Sunnybrook Research Institute.
Backbone
  Vector backbone: pEGFP-C1
  Vector type: Mammalian Expression
  Selectable markers: Neomycin (select with G418)
Growth in bacteria
  Bacterial resistance: Kanamycin, 50 μg/mL
  Growth temperature: 37°C
  Growth strain: DH5alpha
  Copy number: High Copy
Gene/Insert
  Gene/Insert name: Bcl-XL-ActA, BclX-acta (alt name: VBclXL-ActA, VBcl-XL-ActA, Venus-Bcl-XL-ActA)
  Species: H. sapiens (human)
  Promoter: CMV
  Tag / fusion protein: Venus (N terminal on insert)
  Cloning method: Restriction Enzyme
  Sequencing primers: 5′ TGACGCAAATGGGCGGTAGG; 3′ TCGCCCTTTGACGTTGGAGTCCAC
Resource information
  A portion of this plasmid was derived from a plasmid made by: See Pubmed ID: 16928273 for description of chimera Bcl-XL-ActA (aka BclX-acta). Venus sequence received from Dr. Ray Truant (McMaster University).
Terms and licenses: Academic/Nonprofit Terms; Industry Terms: Not Available to Industry
Depositor comments: Transfection of this plasmid will express Venus-fused to the N-terminus of Bcl-XL-ActA. There is a flexible, 7 aa linker "SGLRSRE", between Venus and BclXL-ActA. This Venus protein contains an F224R mutation to make it monomeric. Note that following the stop codon at the end of the “ActA” sequence, this plasmid contains a ~1000bp insertion in the original pEGFP-C1 backbone that consists partially of duplication of the backbone itself and a sequence left over from cut and paste from another backbone. Expression of the protein of interest, Venus-BclXL-ActA, in BMK and MCF-7 cells was not affected by this insertion.
How to cite: Venus-BclXL-ActA-pEGFP-C1 was a gift from David Andrews (Addgene plasmid # 177410 ; http://n2t.net/addgene:177410 ; RRID:Addgene_177410)
